>Addgene plasmid #141062 | pENTR-R2-pA-L4 | addgene full sequence | sequence record 305025 | Addgene NGS Result
TCGAGTTAACAACTTTTCTATACAAAGTTGGCATTATAAGAAAGCATTGCTTATCAATTTGTTGCAACGA
ACAGGTCACTATCAGTCAAAATAAAATCATTATTTGCCATCCAGCTGCAGCTCTGGCCCGTGTCTCAAAA
TCTCTGATGTTACATTGCACAAGATAAAAATATATCATCATGAACAATAAAACTGTCTGCTTACATAAAC
AGTAATACAAGGGGTGTTATGAGCCATATTCAACGGGAAACGTCGAGGCCGCGATTAAATTCCAACATGG
ATGCTGATTTATATGGGTATAAATGGGCTCGCGATAATGTCGGGCAATCAGGTGCGACAATCTATCGCTT
GTATGGGAAGCCCGATGCGCCAGAGTTGTTTCTGAAACATGGCAAAGGTAGCGTTGCCAATGATGTTACA
GATGAGATGGTCAGACTAAACTGGCTGACGGAATTTATGCCTCTTCCGACCATCAAGCATTTTATCCGTA
CTCCTGATGATGCATGGTTACTCACCACTGCGATCCCCGGAAAAACAGCATTCCAGGTATTAGAAGAATA
TCCTGATTCAGGTGAAAATATTGTTGATGCGCTGGCAGTGTTCCTGCGCCGGTTGCATTCGATTCCTGTT
TGTAATTGTCCTTTTAACAGCGATCGCGTATTTCGTCTCGCTCAGGCGCAATCACGAATGAATAACGGTT
TGGTTGATGCGAGTGATTTTGATGACGAGCGTAATGGCTGGCCTGTTGAACAAGTCTGGAAAGAAATGCA
TAAACTTTTGCCATTCTCACCGGATTCAGTCGTCACTCATGGTGATTTCTCACTTGATAACCTTATTTTT
GACGAGGGGAAATTAATAGGTTGTATTGATGTTGGACGAGTCGGAATCGCAGACCGATACCAGGATCTTG
CCATCCTATGGAACTGCCTCGGTGAGTTTTCTCCTTCATTACAGAAACGGCTTTTTCAAAAATATGGTAT
TGATAATCCTGATATGAATAAATTGCAGTTTCATTTGATGCTCGATGAGTTTTTCTAATCAGAATTGGTT
AATTGGTTGTAACACTGGCAGAGCATTACGCTGACTTGACGGGACGGCGCAAGCTCATGACCAAAATCCC
TTAACGTGAGTTTTCGTTCCACTGAGCGTCAGACCCCGTAGAAAAGATCAAAGGATCTTCTTGAGATCCT
TTTTTTCTGCGCGTAATCTGCTGCTTGCAAACAAAAAAACCACCGCTACCAGCGGTGGTTTGTTTGCCGG
ATCAAGAGCTACCAACTCTTTTTCCGAAGGTAACTGGCTTCAGCAGAGCGCAGATACCAAATACTGTTCT
TCTAGTGTAGCCGTAGTTAGGCCACCACTTCAAGAACTCTGTAGCACCGCCTACATACCTCGCTCTGCTA
ATCCTGTTACCAGTGGCTGCTGCCAGTGGCGATAAGTCGTGTCTTACCGGGTTGGACTCAAGACGATAGT
TACCGGATAAGGCGCAGCGGTCGGGCTGAACGGGGGGTTCGTGCACACAGCCCAGCTTGGAGCGAACGAC
CTACACCGAACTGAGATACCTACAGCGTGAGCTATGAGAAAGCGCCACGCTTCCCGAAGGGAGAAAGGCG
GACAGGTATCCGGTAAGCGGCAGGGTCGGAACAGGAGAGCGCACGAGGGAGCTTCCAGGGGGAAACGCCT
GGTATCTTTATAGTCCTGTCGGGTTTCGCCACCTCTGACTTGAGCGTCGATTTTTGTGATGCTCGTCAGG
GGGGCGGAGCCTATGGAAAAACGCCAGCAACGCGGCCTTTTTACGGTTCCTGGCCTTTTGCTGGCCTTTT
GCTCACATGTTCTTTCCTGCGTTATCCCCTGATTCTGTGGATAACCGTATTACCGCCTTTGAGTGAGCTG
ATACCGCTCGCCGCAGCCGAACGACCGAGCGCAGCGAGTCAGTGAGCGAGGAAGCGGAAGAGCGCCCAAT
ACGCAAACCGCCTCTCCCCGCGCGTTGGCCGATTCATTAATGCAGCTGGCACGACAGGTTTCCCGACTGG
AAAGCGGGCAGTGAGCGCAACGCAATTAATACGCGTACCGCTAGCCAGGAAGAGTTTGTAGAAACGCAAA
AAGGCCATCCGTCAGGATGGCCTTCTGCTTAGTTTGATGCCTGGCAGTTTATGGCGGGCGTCCTGCCCGC
CACCCTCCGGGCCGTTGCTTCACAACGTTCAAATCCGCTCCCGGCGGATTTGTCCTACTCAGGAGAGCGT
TCACCGACAAACAACAGATAAAACGAAAGGCCCAGTCTTCCGACTGAGCCTTTCGTTTTATTTGATGCCT
GGCAGTTCCCTACTCTCGCGTTAACGCTAGCATGGATGTTTTCCCAGTCACGACGTTGTAAAACGACGGC
CAGTCTTAAGCTCGGGCCCTGCAGCTCTAGAGCTCGAATTCTACAGGTCACTAATACCATCTAAGTAGTT
GGTTCATAGTGACTGCATATGTTGTGTTTTACAGTATTATGTAGTCTGTTTTTTATGCAAAATCTAATTT
AATATATTGATATTTATATCATTTTACGTTTCTCGTTCAACTTTCTTGTACAAAGTGGTCTAGAGAATTC
GTCGACAGATCTAACTTGTTTATTGCAGCTTATAATGGTTACAAATAAAGCAATAGCATCACAAATTTCA
CAAATAAAGCATTTTTTTCACTGCATTCTAGTTGTGGTTTGTCCAAACTCATCAATGTATCTTATCATGT
CTGGATCC
Features (pLannotate 1.2.2; 9 found; start..end, strand, type, name):
     10..105     -  protein_bind   attL4: mutant version of attL; recombination site for the Gateway® LR reaction LR Clonase™
    229..1038    +  CDS            KanR: aminoglycoside phosphotransferase; aph(3')-Ia; confers resistance to kanamycin in bacteria or G418 (Geneticin®) in eukaryotes
   1181..1769    +  rep_origin     ori: high-copy-number ColE1/pMB1/pBR322/pUC origin of replication
   1952..2044    +  CDS            lacI (fragment): lac repressor; lacI; The lac repressor binds to the lac operator to inhibit transcription in E. coli. This inhibition can be relieved by adding lactose or isopropyl-β-D-thiogalactopyranoside (IPTG).
   2099..2126    -  terminator     rrnB T2 terminator: transcription terminator T2 from the E. coli rrnB gene
   2258..2301    +  terminator     rrnB T1 terminator: Escherichia coli rrnB; transcription terminator T1 from the E. coli rrnB gene
   2348..2384    -  CDS            lacZα (fragment): LacZα fragment of β-galactosidase; lacZ fragment
   2455..2579    -  protein_bind   attR2: mutant version of attR; recombination site for the Gateway® LR reaction LR Clonase™
   2603..2737    +  polyA_signal   SV40 poly(A) signal: SV40 polyadenylation signal
