[The description below was written by a language model from this plasmid's Addgene catalogue record and pLannotate feature annotations shown in this document.]
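Description:
pENTR-R2-pA-L4 is a small (about 2.7 kb) Gateway entry clone built on a pDONR-type backbone and intended as a building block for Multisite Gateway vector assembly. It is listed as an empty backbone with no gene insert and is catalogued as a mammalian expression vector, although it carries no promoter or coding payload for mammalian cells. It replicates in E. coli from a high-copy ColE1/pUC-type origin and is selected with kanamycin through an aph(3')-Ia aminoglycoside phosphotransferase gene. rrnB T1 and T2 transcription terminators lie upstream of the cloning region, where they typically insulate the recombination cassette from read-through transcription from the backbone. Short annotated fragments of lacI and lacZα appear to be backbone remnants without a functional role.

The functional module is an SV40 polyadenylation signal flanked by an attR2 site on one side and an attL4 site on the other, as the plasmid name indicates. In a multi-fragment LR Clonase reaction, these mutant att sites recombine only with their matching partners (an attL2-ended element and an attR4-bearing element or destination vector). The poly(A) signal is therefore placed in a defined position and orientation, most naturally just downstream of a coding sequence supplied by a neighbouring entry clone, where it provides transcript cleavage and polyadenylation in mammalian cells. The associated publication describes a Multisite Gateway toolbox for constructing knock-in gene-targeting vectors, so this plasmid serves as the modular terminator piece in those assemblies. The record does not specify which partner entry clones or destination vectors it is meant to be combined with.
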