Addgene plasmid #141062: pENTR-R2-pA-L4
Purpose: (Empty Backbone) Mutisite Gateway mediated vector construction
Depositing lab: Hideyuki Okano. Depositing organization: Keio University. Publication: A versatile toolbox for knock-in gene targeting based on the Multisite Gateway technology. Yoshimatsu S, Sone T, Nakajima M, Sato T, Okochi R, Ishikawa M, Nakamura M, Sasaki E, Shiozawa S, Okano H. PLoS One. 2019 Aug 27;14(8):e0221164. doi: 10.1371/journal.pone.0221164. eCollection 2019. PubMed 31454364.
Backbone
  Vector backbone: pDONR
  Backbone manufacturer: Thermo Fisher Scientific
  Vector type: Mammalian Expression
Growth in bacteria
  Bacterial resistance: Kanamycin, 50 μg/mL
  Growth temperature: 37°C
  Growth strain: DH5alpha
  Copy number: High Copy
Gene/Insert
  Gene/Insert name: None
Terms and licenses: Academic/Nonprofit Terms; Industry Terms: Not Available to Industry
How to cite: pENTR-R2-pA-L4 was a gift from Hideyuki Okano (Addgene plasmid # 141062 ; http://n2t.net/addgene:141062 ; RRID:Addgene_141062)
